Addgene plasmid #222546: pPB-cT3G-cERP2-CTCFL
Purpose: PiggyBac transposon plasmid for doxycycline inducible expression of CTCFL
Depositing lab: George Church. Depositing organization: Harvard Medical School. Publication: Induction of Meiosis from Human Pluripotent Stem Cells. Pierson Smela M, Adams J, Ma C, Breimann L, Widocki U, Shioda T, Church GM. bioRxiv 2024.05.31.596483 10.1101/2024.05.31.596483.
Backbone
  Vector backbone: pPB-cT3G-cERP2
  Vector type: Mammalian Expression
  Selectable markers: Puromycin
Growth in bacteria
  Bacterial resistance: Ampicillin, 100 μg/mL
  Growth temperature: 37°C
  Growth strain: DH5alpha
  Copy number: High Copy
Gene/Insert
  Gene/Insert name: CTCFL
  Species: H. sapiens (human)
  Entrez Gene: CTCFL (a.k.a. BORIS, CT27, CTCF-T, HMGB1L1, dJ579F20.2)
  Cloning method: Gateway Cloning
Terms and licenses: Academic/Nonprofit Terms; Industry Terms: Not Available to Industry
Depositor comments: Please visit https://doi.org/10.1101/2024.05.31.596483 for bioRxiv preprint.
How to cite: pPB-cT3G-cERP2-CTCFL was a gift from George Church (Addgene plasmid # 222546 ; http://n2t.net/addgene:222546 ; RRID:Addgene_222546)
