[The description below was written by a language model from this plasmid's Addgene catalogue record and pLannotate feature annotations shown in this document.]
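Description:
pPB-cT3G-cERP2-CTCFL is a mammalian expression plasmid built on the pPB-cT3G-cERP2 backbone and described by the depositor as a PiggyBac transposon vector for doxycycline-inducible expression of human CTCFL (also known as BORIS). PiggyBac vectors are normally co-delivered with a transposase so that the cargo between the transposon ends integrates stably into the host genome. The automated feature table does not annotate the transposon terminal repeats, so their positions cannot be read from it. In bacteria the plasmid replicates from a high-copy ColE1/pUC-type origin and is selected with ampicillin through the β-lactamase gene. Short matches to lacZα, lacI, rop, bom, an SNR52 promoter and a gRNA scaffold appear to be backbone remnants or incidental hits rather than functional parts.

The payload is an all-in-one Tet-On design made of two units. In the first, a third-generation Tet-responsive promoter (TRE3G-type, tet operators upstream of a minimal promoter) drives the full-length CTCFL coding sequence. The CDS is flanked by attB1 and attB2 scars from Gateway cloning and is followed by an SV40 polyadenylation signal. A small fragment matching an HA tag lies just after attB2, but the record does not indicate whether it is fused to the protein. In the second unit, on the opposite strand, a CMV enhancer joined to the EF-1α core promoter constitutively drives a reverse tetracycline transactivator (annotated as rtTA3), followed downstream by the puromycin N-acetyltransferase gene and a second SV40 poly(A) signal. The linker between these two coding sequences is not annotated. Puromycin therefore selects cells carrying the integrated cassette, and adding doxycycline lets the transactivator bind the TRE and switch on CTCFL. CTCFL is a testis-specific CTCF paralogue involved in germline imprinting and chromatin organisation. The associated study concerns inducing meiosis from human pluripotent stem cells, which is consistent with use in controlled factor overexpression in such cells.
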