Features (pLannotate 1.2.2; 27 found; start..end, strand, type, name):
      8..256     +  promoter       TRE3GV promoter (fragment): 3rd-generation Tet-responsive promoter that can be activated by binding of Tet-On® 3G, optimized for retroviral and lentiviral vectors
    263..304     +  promoter       tight TRE promoter (fragment): Tet-responsive promoter PTight, consisting of seven tet operator sequences followed by the minimal CMV promoter
    368..385     +  protein_bind   attB1 (fragment): mutant version of attB; core recombination site for the Gateway® BP reaction BP Clonase™
    394..2382    +  CDS            CTCFL: CTCFL_HUMAN - Also known as BORIS. Experimental evidence at protein level: Swiss-Prot protein existence level 1. Testis-specific DNA binding protein responsible for insulator function, nuclear architecture and transcriptional control, which probably acts by recruiting epigenetic chromatin modifiers. Plays a key role in gene imprinting in male germline, by participating in the establishment of differential methylation at the IGF2/H19 imprinted control region (ICR). Directly binds the unmethylated H19 ICR and recruits the PRMT7 methyltransferase, leading to methylate histone H4 'Arg-3' to form H
   2492..2509    -  protein_bind   attB2 (fragment): mutant version of attB; core recombination site for the Gateway® BP reaction BP Clonase™
   2512..2540    +  CDS            3xHA (fragment): three tandem HA epitope tags
   2578..2600    +  promoter       SNR52 promoter (fragment): promoter for the S. cerevisiae small nucleolar RNA gene SNR52
   2621..2644    +  misc_RNA       gRNA scaffold (fragment): guide RNA scaffold for the Streptococcus pyogenes CRISPR/Cas9 system
   2705..2839    -  polyA_signal   SV40 poly(A) signal: SV40 polyadenylation signal
   3152..3309    +  CDS            lacZα (fragment): LacZα fragment of β-galactosidase; lacZ fragment
   3315..3414    -  misc_feature   bom (fragment): basis of mobility region from pBR322
   3518..3553    -  CDS            rop (fragment): Rop protein, which maintains plasmids at low copy number; rop
   3649..3753    +  promoter       AmpR promoter: bla
   3754..4614    +  CDS            AmpR: β-lactamase; bla; confers resistance to ampicillin, carbenicillin, and related antibiotics
   4785..5373    +  rep_origin     ori: high-copy-number ColE1/pMB1/pBR322/pUC origin of replication
   5556..5648    +  CDS            lacI (fragment): lac repressor; lacI; The lac repressor binds to the lac operator to inhibit transcription in E. coli. This inhibition can be relieved by adding lactose or isopropyl-β-D-thiogalactopyranoside (IPTG).
   5654..5737    +  CDS            lacI (fragment): lac repressor; lacI; The lac repressor binds to the lac operator to inhibit transcription in E. coli. This inhibition can be relieved by adding lactose or isopropyl-β-D-thiogalactopyranoside (IPTG).
   5750..5771    +  protein_bind   CAP binding site: CAP binding activates transcription in the presence of cAMP. E. coli catabolite activator protein
   5786..5816    +  promoter       lac promoter: promoter for the E. coli lac operon
   5824..5840    +  protein_bind   lac operator: The lac repressor binds to the lac operator to inhibit transcription in E. coli. This inhibition can be relieved by adding lactose or isopropyl-β-D-thiogalactopyranoside (IPTG). lac repressor encoded by lacI
   6128..6209    -  polyA_signal   SV40 poly(A) signal: SV40 polyadenylation signal
   6232..6315    -  CDS            large T antigen (fragment): large T antigen from SV40 (simian virus 40)
   6329..6925    -  CDS            pac: PUAC_STRAD - Protein predicted: Swiss-Prot protein existence level 4. Detoxification of puromycin. From Streptomyces alboniger.
   6998..7108    -  CDS            VP48: 3 tandem repeats of the minimal activation domain of herpes simplex virus VP16 (Cheng et al., 2013)
   7038..7735    -  CDS            rtTA3 (fragment): reverse tetracycline transactivator 3 activates expression from Tet-responsive promoters in the presence of doxycycline
   7788..7999    -  promoter       EF-1α core promoter: core promoter for human elongation factor EF-1α
   8000..8379    -  enhancer       CMV enhancer: human cytomegalovirus immediate early enhancer
>Addgene plasmid #222546 | pPB-cT3G-cERP2-CTCFL | addgene full sequence | sequence record 442454 | Addgene NGS Result
TCACCTCGAGTTTACTCCCTATCAGTGATAGAGAACGTATGAAGAGTTTACTCCCTATCAGTGATAGAGA
ACGTATGCAGACTTTACTCCCTATCAGTGATAGAGAACGTATAAGGAGTTTACTCCCTATCAGTGATAGA
GAACGTATGACCAGTTTACTCCCTATCAGTGATAGAGAACGTATCTACAGTTTACTCCCTATCAGTGATA
GAGAACGTATATCCAGTTTACTCCCTATCAGTGATAGAGAACGTATAAGCTTGCCTATATAAGCAGAGCT
CGTTTAGTGAACCGTCAGATCGCCTGGAGACGCCATCCACGCTGTTTTGACCTCCATAGAAGACACCGGG
ACCGATCCAGCCTACCACAAGTTTGTACAAAAAAGTTGGCACCATGGCAGCCACTGAGATCTCTGTCCTT
TCTGAGCAATTCACCAAGATCAAAGAACTCGAGTTGATGCCGGAAAAAGGCCTGAAGGAGGAGGAAAAAG
ACGGAGTGTGCAGAGAGAAAGACCATCGGAGCCCTAGTGAGTTGGAGGCCGAGCGTACCTCTGGGGCCTT
CCAGGACAGCGTCCTGGAGGAAGAAGTGGAGCTGGTGCTGGCCCCCTCGGAGGAGAGCGAGAAGTACATC
CTGACCCTGCAGACGGTGCACTTCACTTCTGAAGCTGTGGAGTTGCAGGATATGAGCTTGCTGAGCATAC
AGCAGCAAGAAGGGGTGCAGGTGGTGGTGCAACAGCCTGGCCCTGGGTTGCTGTGGCTTGAGGAAGGGCC
CCGGCAGAGCCTGCAGCAGTGTGTGGCCATTAGTATCCAGCAAGAGCTGTACTCCCCGCAAGAGATGGAG
GTGTTGCAGTTCCACGCTCTAGAGGAGAATGTGATGGTGGCCAGTGAAGACAGTAAGTTAGCGGTGAGCC
TGGCTGAAACTGCTGGACTGATCAAGCTCGAGGAAGAGCAGGAGAAGAACCAGTTATTGGCTGAAAGAAC
AAAGGAGCAGCTCTTTTTTGTGGAAACAATGTCAGGAGATGAAAGAAGTGACGAAATTGTTCTCACAGTT
TCAAATTCAAATGTGGAAGAACAAGAGGATCAACCTACAGCTGGTCAAGCAGATGCTGAAAAGGCCAAAT
CTACAAAAAATCAAAGAAAGACAAAGGGAGCAAAAGGAACCTTCCACTGTGATGTCTGCATGTTCACCTC
TTCTAGAATGTCAAGTTTTAATCGTCATATGAAAACTCACACCAGTGAGAAGCCTCACCTGTGTCACCTC
TGCCTGAAAACCTTCCGTACGGTCACTCTGCTGCGGAACCATGTTAACACCCACACAGGAACCAGGCCCT
ACAAGTGTAACGACTGCAACATGGCATTTGTCACCAGTGGAGAACTCGTCCGACACAGGCGCTATAAACA
TACTCATGAGAAACCCTTTAAATGTTCCATGTGCAAGTATGCCAGTGTGGAGGCAAGTAAATTGAAGCGC
CATGTCCGATCCCACACTGGGGAGCGCCCCTTTCAGTGTTGCCAGTGCAGCTATGCCAGCAGAGACACCT
ACAAGCTGAAACGCCACATGAGAACGCACTCAGGTGAGAAGCCTTACGAATGCCACATCTGCCACACCCG
CTTCACCCAGAGCGGGACCATGAAAATACATATTCTGCAGAAACACGGCGAAAATGTCCCCAAATACCAG
TGTCCCCATTGTGCCACCATCATTGCACGGAAAAGCGACCTACGTGTGCATATGCGCAACTTGCATGCTT
ACAGCGCTGCAGAGCTGAAATGCCGCTACTGTTCTGCTGTCTTCCATGAACGCTATGCCCTCATTCAGCA
CCAGAAAACTCATAAGAATGAGAAGAGGTTCAAGTGCAAACACTGCAGTTATGCCTGCAAGCAGGAACGT
CATATGACCGCTCACATTCGTACCCACACTGGAGAGAAACCATTCACCTGCCTTTCTTGCAATAAATGTT
TCCGACAGAAGCAACTTCTAAACGCTCACTTCAGGAAATACCACGATGCAAATTTCATCCCGACTGTTTA
CAAATGCTCCAAGTGTGGCAAAGGCTTTTCCCGCTGGATTAACCTGCACAGACATTCGGAGAAGTGTGGA
TCAGGGGAAGCAAAGTCGGCTGCTTCAGGAAAGGGAAGAAGAACAAGAAAGAGGAAGCAGACCATCCTGA
AGGAAGCCACAAAGGGTCAGAAGGAAGCTGCGAAGGGATGGAAGGAAGCCGCGAACGGAGACGAAGCTGC
TGCTGAGGAGGCTTCCACCACGAAGGGAGAACAGTTCCCAGGAGAGATGTTTCCTGTCGCCTGCAGAGAA
ACCACAGCCAGAGTCAAAGAGGAAGTGGATGAAGGCGTGACCTGTGAAATGCTCCTCAACACGATGGATA
AGTGAGAGGGATTCGGGTTGCGTGTTCACTGCCCCCAATTCCTAAAGCAAGTTAGAAGTTTTTAGCATTT
AAGGTGTGAAATGCTCCTCAACACGATGGATAAGTTGCCAACTTTCTTGTACAAAGTGGTATACCCATAC
GATGTTCCAGATTACGCTTAGTAATGAGAAATACTCAGAAGATGTCACTCACCATAGTCCGCAGTGAAAG
ATAAATGATCAAGAGGCACTTGCACTGTCAGTTTTAGAGCTAGAAATAGCAAGTAGGCCACTGAGCAAGA
ACTATGAATGAGATCTTTAGACATATTGCGGCCGCTTTCTCCGCGATCCAGACATGATAAGATACATTGA
TGAGTTTGGACAAACCAAAACTAGAATGCAGTGAAAAAAATGCCTTATTTGTGAAATTTGTGATGCTATT
GCCTTATTTGTAACCATTATAAGCTGCAATAAACAAGTTATCTATAACAAGAAAATATATATATAATAAG
TTATCACGTAAGTAGAACATGAAATAACAATATAATTATCGTATGAGTTAAATCTTAAAAGTCACGTAAA
AGATAATCATGCGTCATTTTGACTCACGCGGTCGTTATAGTTCAAAATCAGTGACACTTACCGCATTGAC
AAGCACGCCTCACGGGAGCTCCAAGCGGCGACTGAGATGTCCTAAATGCACAGCGACGGATTCGCGCTAT
TTAGAAAGAGAGAGCAATATTTCAAGAATGCATGCGTCAATTTTACGCAGACTATCTTTCTAGGGTTAAG
AATTCACTGGCCGTCGTTTTACAACGTCGTGACTGGGAAAACCCTGGCGTTACCCAACTTAATCGCCTTG
CAGCACATCCCCCTTTCGCCAGCTGGCGTAATAGCGAAGAGGCCCGCACCGATCGCCCTTCCCAACAGTT
GCGCAGCCTGAATGGCGAATGGCGCCTGATGCGGTATTTTCTCCTTACGCATCTGTGCGGTATTTCACAC
CGCATATGGTGCACTCTCAGTACAATCTGCTCTGATGCCGCATAGTTAAGCCAGCCCCGACACCCGCCAA
CACCCGCTGACGCGCCCTGACGGGCTTGTCTGCTCCCGGCATCCGCTTACAGACAAGCTGTGACCATGTC
TCCGGGAGCTGCATGTGTCAGAGGTTTTCACCGTCATCACCGAAACACGCGAGTTCGAAAGGGCCTCGTG
ATACGCCTATTTTTATAGGTTAATGTCATGATAATAATGGTTTCTTAGACGTCAGGTGGCACTTTTCGGG
GAAATGTGCGCGGAACCCCTATTTGTTTATTTTTCTAAATACATTCAAATATGTATCCGCTCATGAGACA
ATAACCCTGATAAATGCTTCAATAATATTGAAAAAGGAAGAGTATGAGTATTCAACATTTCCGTGTCGCC
CTTATTCCCTTTTTTGCGGCATTTTGCCTTCCTGTTTTTGCTCACCCAGAAACGCTGGTGAAAGTAAAAG
ATGCTGAAGATCAGTTGGGTGCACGAGTGGGTTACATCGAACTGGATCTCAACAGCGGTAAGATCCTTGA
GAGTTTTCGCCCCGAAGAACGTTTTCCAATGATGAGCACTTTTAAAGTTCTGCTATGTGGCGCGGTATTA
TCCCGTATTGACGCCGGGCAAGAGCAACTCGGTCGCCGCATACACTATTCTCAGAATGACTTGGTTGAGT
ACTCACCAGTCACAGAAAAGCATCTTACGGATGGCATGACAGTAAGAGAATTATGCAGTGCTGCCATAAC
CATGAGTGATAACACTGCGGCCAACTTACTTCTGACAACGATCGGAGGACCGAAGGAGCTAACCGCTTTT
TTGCACAACATGGGGGATCATGTAACTCGCCTTGATCGTTGGGAACCGGAGCTGAATGAAGCCATACCAA
ACGACGAGCGTGACACCACGATGCCTGTAGCAATGGCAACAACGTTGCGCAAACTATTAACTGGCGAACT
ACTTACTCTAGCTTCCCGGCAACAATTAATAGACTGGATGGAGGCGGATAAAGTTGCAGGACCACTTCTG
CGCTCGGCCCTTCCGGCTGGCTGGTTTATTGCTGATAAATCTGGAGCCGGTGAGCGTGGTTCACGCGGTA
TCATTGCAGCACTGGGGCCAGATGGTAAGCCCTCCCGTATCGTAGTTATCTACACGACGGGGAGTCAGGC
AACTATGGATGAACGAAATAGACAGATCGCTGAGATAGGTGCCTCACTGATTAAGCATTGGTAACTGTCA
GACCAAGTTTACTCATATATACTTTAGATTGATTTAAAACTTCATTTTTAATTTAAAAGGATCTAGGTGA
AGATCCTTTTTGATAATCTCATGACCAAAATCCCTTAACGTGAGTTTTCGTTCCACTGAGCGTCAGACCC
CGTAGAAAAGATCAAAGGATCTTCTTGAGATCCTTTTTTTCTGCGCGTAATCTGCTGCTTGCAAACAAAA
AAACCACCGCTACCAGCGGTGGTTTGTTTGCCGGATCAAGAGCTACCAACTCTTTTTCCGAAGGTAACTG
GCTTCAGCAGAGCGCAGATACCAAATACTGTTCTTCTAGTGTAGCCGTAGTTAGGCCACCACTTCAAGAA
CTCTGTAGCACCGCCTACATACCTCGCTCTGCTAATCCTGTTACCAGTGGCTGCTGCCAGTGGCGATAAG
TCGTGTCTTACCGGGTTGGACTCAAGACGATAGTTACCGGATAAGGCGCAGCGGTCGGGCTGAACGGGGG
GTTCGTGCACACAGCCCAGCTTGGAGCGAACGACCTACACCGAACTGAGATACCTACAGCGTGAGCTATG
AGAAAGCGCCACGCTTCCCGAAGGGAGAAAGGCGGACAGGTATCCGGTAAGCGGCAGGGTCGGAACAGGA
GAGCGCACGAGGGAGCTTCCAGGGGGAAACGCCTGGTATCTTTATAGTCCTGTCGGGTTTCGCCACCTCT
GACTTGAGCGTCGATTTTTGTGATGCTCGTCAGGGGGGCGGAGCCTATGGAAAAACGCCAGCAACGCGGC
CTTTTTACGGTTCCTGGCCTTTTGCTGGCCTTTTGCTCACATGTTCTTTCCTGCGTTATCCCCTGATTCT
GTGGATAACCGTATTACCGCCTTTGAGTGAGCTGATACCGCTCGCCGCAGCCGAACGACCGAGCGCAGCG
AGTCAGTGAGCGAGGAAGCGGATGAGCGCCCAATACGCAAACCGCCTCTCACCGCGCGTTGGCCGATTCA
TTAATGCAGCTGGCACGACAGGTTTCCCGACTGGAAAGCGGGCAGTGAGCGCAACGCAAACCGCCTCTCC
CCGCGCGTTGGCCGATTCATTAATGCAGCTGGCACGACAGGTTTCCCGACTGGAAAGCGGGCAGTGAGCG
CAACGCAATTAATGTGAGTTAGCTCACTCATTAGGCACCCCAGGCTTTACACTTTATGCTTCCGGCTCGT
ATGTTGTGTGGAATTGTGAGCGGATAACAATTTCACACAGGAAACAGCTATGACCATGATTACGCCAAGG
TCGACTTAACCCTAGAAAGATAATCATATTGTGACGTACGTTAAAGATAATCATGCGTAAAATTGACGCA
TGTGTTTTATCGGTCTGTATATCGAGGTTTATTTATTAATTTGAATAGATATTAAGTTTTATTATATTTA
CACTTACATACTAATAATAAATTCAACAAACAATTTATTTATGTTTATTTATTTATTAAAAAAAAACAAA
AACTCAAAATTTCTTCTATAAAGTAACAAAACTTTTAGCAGTGAAAAAAATGCTTTATTTGTGAAATTTG
TGATGCTATTGCTTTATTTGTAACCATTATAAGCTGCAATAAACAAGTTAACAACAACAATTGCATTCAT
TTTATGTTTCAGGTTCAGGGGGAGGTGTGGGAGGTTTTTTAAAGCAAGTAAAACCTCTACAAATGTGGTA
TGGCTGATTATGATCCTCTGGAGATTCATGCGCCAGGTTTTCTGGTCATGCACCACGTTCGTGGGCCCTC
AGGAACCTCCACGTCAGCGGTAACTGTGAAGCCCAGTCGCTCGTAAAAAGGAAGATTCCGGGGAGCACTG
GTTTCGAGGAACGCCGGCACGCCAGCCCGTTCCGCGGCCTCAACACCAGGAAGAACGACAGCGCTTCCCA
AACCTTTACCTTGGTGATCTGGGCTGACACCGACAGTGGCAAGAAACCACGCAGGCTCCTTTGGTCTATG
AGGAGCCAGCAAGCCCTCCATTTGCTGTTGTGCCGCCAACCTACTCCCTGACAGCTCGGCCATCCGCGGA
CCTATTTCCGCGAACACTGCGCCGGCTTCGACGCTTTCCGGAGTAGTCCAGACCGCAACTGCGGCACCAT
CGTCCGCAACCCAAACTTTACCAATGTCCAGACCCACGCGCGTAAGAAACAGCTCTTGCAACTCAGTTAC
CCTCTCTATGTGTCTGTCCGGATCTACGGTATGGCGGGTCGCTGGATAATCTGCAAATGCTGCGGCAAGT
GTTCGGACAGCCCGTGGTACATCGTCACGGGTAGCGAGCCTAACAGTGGGCTTATATTCCGTCATGGGGC
CGGGGTTCTCCTCCACGTCGCCGGCCTGCTTCAGCAGGCTGAAGTTGGTGGCGCCGCTGCCCCCGGGGAG
CATGTCAAGGTCAAAATCGTCAAGAGCGTCAGCAGGCAGCATATCAAGGTCAAAGTCGTCAAGGGCATCG
GCTGGGAGCATGTCTAAGTCAAAATCGTCAAGGGCGTCGGTCGGCCCGCCGCTTTCGCACTTTAGCTGTT
TCTCCAGGCCACATATGATTAGTTCCAGGCCGAAAAGGAAGGCAGGTTCGGCTCCCTGCCGGTCGAACAG
CTCAATTGCTTGTTTCAGAAGTGGGGGCATAGAATCGGTGGTAGGTGTCTCTCTTTCCTCTTTTGCTACT
TGATGCTCCTGTTCCTCCAATACGCAGCCCAGTGTAAAGTGGCCCACGGCGGACAGAGCGTACAGTGCGT
TCTCCAGGGAGAAGCCTTGCTGACACAGGAACGCGAGCTGATTTTCCAGGGTTTCGTACTGTTTCTCTGT
TGGGCGGGTGCCGAGATGCACTTTAGCCCCGTCACGATGTGAGAGGAGAGCACAGCGGTATGACTTGGCG
TTGTTCCGCAGAAAGTCTTGCCATGACTCGCCTTCCAGGGGGCAGGAGTGGGTATGATGCCTGTCCAGCA
TCTCGATTGGCAGGGCATCGAGCAGGGCCCGCTTGTTCTTCACGTGCCAGTACAGGGTAGGCTGCTCAAC
TCCCAGCTTTTGAGCGAGTTTCCTTGTCGTCAGGCCTTCGATACCGACTCCATTGAGTAATTCCAGAGCA
GAGTTTATGACTTTGCTCTTGTCCAGTCTAGACATCTTATCGTCATCGTCTTTGTAATCCATGGTGGCGG
ATCCCGCGTCACGACACCTGTGTTCTGGCGGCAAACCCGTTGCGAAAAAGAACGTTCACGGCGACTACTG
CACTTATATACGGTTCTCCCCCACCCTCGGGAAAAAGGCGGAGCCAGTACACGACATCACTTTCCCAGTT
TACCCCGCGCCACCTTCTCTAGGCACCGGTTCAATTGCCGACCCCTCCCCCCAACTTCTCGGGCACTGTG
GGCCATGTGCGCTCTGCCCCATGGTAATAGCCATGACTAATACGTAGATGTACTGCCAAGTAGGAAAGTG
CCATAAGGTCATGTACTGGGCATAATGCCAGGCGGGCCATTTACCGTCATTGACGTCAATAGGGGGCGTA
CTTGGCATATGATACACTTGATGTACTGCCAAGTGGGCAGTTTACCGTAAATACTCCACCCATTGACGTC
AATGGAAAGTGCCTATTGGCGTTACTATGGGAACATACGTCATTATTGACGTCAATGGGCGGGGGTCGTT
GGGCGGTCAGCCAGGCGGGCCATTTACCGTAAGTTATGTAACGCGGAACTCCATATATGGGCTATGAACT
AATGACCCCGTAATTGATTACTATTAATAACTAGTCAATAATCAATGTCATAAGCTCTAATCGCATAATC
GAGCTAAGAGCGATTAATATGCTTAGCTAGCTTAGCTAAGCTAGATTTCTCTATTCTCCCACAATATATA
GCAGCTATTAGCTTAGCAGTCCGAATACGATCGTCCACGATCCATAAGCGTAACACATTTGAGTAGCGAC
TGACGGGCACCGGAGCCACTCGAGTGGAATTA
